Addgene plasmid #160239: 908G
Purpose: PipO(3x)-Hsp70min-UASpmin-Firefly-T2A-eGFP-p10-3’UTR-Ubiquitin-Renilla-attB
Depositing lab: Omar Akbari. Depositing organization: University of California, San Diego (UCSD). Publication: Spatial control of gene expression in flies using bacterially derived binary transactivation systems. Gamez S, Vesga LC, Mendez-Sanchez SC, Akbari OS. Insect Mol Biol. 2021 Oct;30(5):461-471. doi: 10.1111/imb.12717. Epub 2021 May 24. PubMed 33963794.
Backbone
  Vector backbone: attB
  Backbone size w/o insert (bp): 7400
  Total vector size (bp): 14000
  Vector type: Insect Expression
Growth in bacteria
  Bacterial resistance: Ampicillin, 100 μg/mL
  Growth temperature: 37°C
  Growth strain: DH5alpha
  Copy number: High Copy
Gene/Insert 1
  Gene/Insert name: Pip Operator (3x) (alt name: PipO)
  Insert size (bp): 104
  Cloning method: Gateway Cloning
  Sequencing primers: 5′ Unknown
Gene/Insert 2
  Gene/Insert name: hsp70 minimal promoter (alt name: hsp70 minimal promoter)
  Species: D. melanogaster (fly)
  Insert size (bp): 130
  Cloning method: Gateway Cloning
  Sequencing primers: 5′ Unknown
Gene/Insert 3
  Gene/Insert name: p-element promoter (alt name: p-element promoter)
  Species: D. melanogaster (fly)
  Insert size (bp): 249
  Cloning method: Gateway Cloning
  Sequencing primers: 5′ Unknown
Gene/Insert 4
  Gene/Insert name: Firefly luciferase (alt name: Firefly luciferase)
  Insert size (bp): 2424
  Tag / fusion protein: T2A GFP (C terminal on insert)
  Cloning method: Gateway Cloning
  Sequencing primers: 5′ Unknown
Gene/Insert 5
  Gene/Insert name: Renilla luciferase (alt name: Renilla luciferase)
  Insert size (bp): 936
  Cloning method: Gateway Cloning
  Sequencing primers: 5′ Unknown
Gene/Insert 6
  Gene/Insert name: Ubiquitin promoter (alt name: Ubiquitin promoter)
  Insert size (bp): 1869
  Cloning method: Gateway Cloning
  Sequencing primers: 5′ Unknown
Terms and licenses: Academic/Nonprofit Terms; Industry Terms: Not Available to Industry
How to cite: 908G was a gift from Omar Akbari (Addgene plasmid # 160239 ; http://n2t.net/addgene:160239 ; RRID:Addgene_160239)
