[The description below was written by a language model from this plasmid's Addgene catalogue record and pLannotate feature annotations shown in this document.]
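Description:
908G is a roughly 14 kb Drosophila transgenesis and insect expression plasmid built on an attB backbone. It serves as the reporter (responder) half of a bacterially derived binary transactivation system for spatial control of gene expression in flies. It is propagated in E. coli from a high-copy ColE1/pUC-type origin under ampicillin selection, and it also carries an f1 origin and remnants of a lac/lacZα cloning region flanked by T7 and T3 promoters. For fly work it provides a φC31 integrase attB site for site-specific insertion into a genomic attP docking site. A mini-white gene serves as an eye-colour marker for identifying transformants, and a single loxP site lies next to it.

The inducible cassette begins with three copies of the Pip operator (PipO), which are listed in the catalogue fields but not picked up by the automated annotation. These sit upstream of a composite minimal promoter made from the hsp70 minimal promoter and P-element (UASp-type) promoter sequences. This promoter should have low basal activity unless a Pip-based transactivator binds the operators. It drives firefly luciferase joined through a T2A self-cleaving peptide to EGFP, giving both a quantitative and a visual readout from one transcript. The baculovirus p10 3′UTR follows, annotated as an AcMNPV P74 fragment, and an SV40 polyadenylation signal lies just downstream.

On the opposite strand, Renilla luciferase is expressed from a Ubiquitin promoter. That promoter presumably occupies the unannotated stretch between Rluc and attB, and the cassette provides a constitutive internal control for normalising dual-luciferase assays. The sequencing-derived and depositor sequences differ slightly in length and in the annotated orientation of the f1 origin, but otherwise share the same feature layout.
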