Features (pLannotate 1.2.2; 23 found; start..end, strand, type, name):
      4..432     +  rep_origin     f1 ori (sequence partly withheld): f1 bacteriophage origin of replication; arrow indicates direction of (+) strand synthesis
    463..620     -  CDS            lacZα (fragment): LacZα fragment of β-galactosidase; lacZ fragment
    623..641     +  promoter       T7 promoter: promoter for bacteriophage T7 RNA polymerase
    666..4802    +  gene           mini-white: white; This modified version of the white gene lacks part of the first intron.
   4809..4842    -  protein_bind   loxP: Cre-mediated recombination occurs in the 8-bp core sequence (GCATACAT). Cre recombinase
   5009..5134    +  promoter       hsp70 promoter (fragment): Drosophila melanogaster hsp70Bb promoter
   5146..5231    +  misc_feature   P element 5' end (fragment): No description available
   5234..5366    +  misc_feature   P element 5' end (fragment): No description available
   5397..7046    +  CDS            luciferase: firefly luciferase; luc+; enhanced luc+ version of the luciferase gene
   7101..7820    +  CDS            EGFP: the original enhanced GFP (Yang et al., 1996) mammalian codon-optimized
   7848..8498    -  CDS            P74 (fragment): PIF0_NPVAC - Experimental evidence at protein level: Swiss-Prot protein existence level 1. Plays an essential role for oral infectivity of occlusion- derived virus (ODV) and functions also in host midgut attachment and fusion by binding to a specific host receptor. From Autographa californica nuclear polyhedrosis virus (AcMNPV).
   8517..8601    +  CDS            large T antigen (fragment): large T antigen from SV40 (simian virus 40)
   8624..8705    +  polyA_signal   SV40 poly(A) signal: SV40 polyadenylation signal
   8748..9683    -  CDS            Rluc: luciferase from the anthozoan coelenterate Renilla reniformis (sea pansy)
  11599..11668   +  protein_bind   attB: attB site for the φC31 integrase (Groth et al., 2000) phage φC31 integrase
  11887..11905   -  promoter       T3 promoter: promoter for bacteriophage T3 RNA polymerase
  11948..11970   -  protein_bind   lac operator (fragment): The lac repressor binds to the lac operator to inhibit transcription in E. coli. This inhibition can be relieved by adding lactose or isopropyl-β-D-thiogalactopyranoside (IPTG). lac repressor encoded by lacI
  11974..12004   -  promoter       lac promoter: promoter for the E. coli lac operon
  12019..12040   -  protein_bind   CAP binding site: CAP binding activates transcription in the presence of cAMP. E. coli catabolite activator protein
  12053..12145   -  CDS            lacI (fragment): lac repressor; lacI; The lac repressor binds to the lac operator to inhibit transcription in E. coli. This inhibition can be relieved by adding lactose or isopropyl-β-D-thiogalactopyranoside (IPTG).
  12328..12916   -  rep_origin     ori: high-copy-number ColE1/pMB1/pBR322/pUC origin of replication
  13087..13947   -  CDS            AmpR: β-lactamase; bla; confers resistance to ampicillin, carbenicillin, and related antibiotics
  13948..14052   -  promoter       AmpR promoter: bla
>Addgene plasmid #160239 | 908G | depositor full sequence | sequence record 310298 | 908G sequence 14075 bps
CTG
[124 nt withheld, positions 4-127]
C
[91 nt withheld, positions 129-219]
A
[49 nt withheld, positions 221-269]
CCTTTGACGTTGGAGTCCACGTTCTTT
[37 nt withheld, positions 297-333]
ACCCTATCTCGGTCTATTCTTTTGATTTATAAGGGATTTTGCCGATTTCGGCCTATTGGTTAAAAAATGA
GCTGATTTAACAAAAATTTAACGCGAATTTTAACAAAATATTAACGCTTACAATTTCCATTCGCCATTCA
GGCTGCGCAACTGTTGGGAAGGGCGATCGGTGCGGGCCTCTTCGCTATTACGCCAGCTGGCGAAAGGGGG
ATGTGCTGCAAGGCGATTAAGTTGGGTAACGCCAGGGTTTTCCCAGTCACGACGTTGTAAAACGACGGCC
AGTGAATTGTAATACGACTCACTATAGGGCGAATTGGGTACGTACCGGGCCCCTAGTATGTATGTAAGTT
AATAAAACCCATTTTTGCGGAAAGTAGATAAAAAAAACATTTTTTTTTTTTACTGCACTGGATATCATTG
AACTTATCTGATCAGTTTTAAATTTACTTCGATCCAAGGGTATTTGATGTACCAGGTTCTTTCGATTACC
TCTCACTCAAAATGACATTCCACTCAAAGTCAGCGCTGTTTGCCTCCTTCTCTGTCCACAGAAATATCGC
CGTCTCTTTCGCCGCTGCGTCCGCTATCTCTTTCGCCACCGTTTGTAGCGTTACGTAGCGTCAATGTCCG
CCTTCAGTTGCATTTTGTCAGCGGTTTCGTGACGAAGCTCCAAGCGGTTTACGCCATCAATTAAACACAA
AGTGCTGTGCCAAAACTCCTCTCGCTTCTTATTTTTGTTTGTTTTTTGAGTGATTGGGGTGGTGATTGGT
TTTGGGTGGGTAAGCAGGGGAAAGTGTGAAAAATCCCGGCAATGGGCCAAGAGGATCAGGAGCTATTAAT
TCGCGGAGGCAGCAAACACCCATCTGCCGAGCATCTGAACAATGTGAGTAGTACATGTGCATACATCTTA
AGTTCACTTGATCTATAGGAACTGCGATTGCAACATCAAATTGTCTGCGGCGTGAGAACTGCGACCCACA
AAAATCCCAAACCGCAATTGCACAAACAAATAGTGACACGAAACAGATTATTCTGGTAGCTGTTCTCGCT
ATATAAGACAATTTTTGAGATCATATCATGATCAAGACATCTAAAGGCATTCATTTTCGACTATATTCTT
TTTTACAAAAAATATAACAACCAGATATTTTAAGCTGATCCTAGATGCACAAAAAATAAATAAAAGTATA
AACCTACTTCGTAGGATACTTCGGGGTACTTTTTGTTCGGGGTTAGATGAGCATAACGCTTGTAGTTGAT
ATTTGAGATCCCCTATCATTGCAGGGTGACAGCGGAGCGGCTTCGCAGAGCTGCATTAACCAGGGCTTCG
GGCAGGCCAAAAACTACGGCACGCTCCGGCCACCCAGTCCGCCGGAGGACTCCGGTTCAGGGAGCGGCCA
ACTAGCCGAGAACCTCACCTATGCCTGGCACAATATGGACATCTTTGGGGCGGTCAATCAGCCGGGCTCC
GGATGGCGGCAGCTGGTCAACCGGACACGCGGACTATTCTGCAACGAGCGACACATACCGGCGCCCAGGA
AACATTTGCTCAAGAACGGTGAGTTTCTATTCGCAGTCGGCTGATCTGTGTGAAATCTTAATAAAGGGTC
CAATTACCAATTTGAAACTCAGTTTGCGGCGTGGCCTATCCGGGCGAACTTTTGGCCGTGATGGGCAGTT
CCGGTGCCGGAAAGACGACCCTGCTGAATGCCCTTGCCTTTCGATCGCCGCAGGGCATCCAAGTATCGCC
ATCCGGGATGCGACTGCTCAATGGCCAACCTGTGGACGCCAAGGAGATGCAGGCCAGGTGCGCCTATGTC
CAGCAGGATGACCTCTTTATCGGCTCCCTAACGGCCAGGGAACACCTGATTTTCCAGGCCATGGTGCGGA
TGCCACGACATCTGACCTATCGGCAGCGAGTGGCCCGCGTGGATCAGGTGATCCAGGAGCTTTCGCTCAG
CAAATGTCAGCACACGATCATCGGTGTGCCCGGCAGGGTGAAAGGTCTGTCCGGCGGAGAAAGGAAGCGT
CTGGCATTCGCCTCCGAGGCACTAACCGATCCGCCGCTTCTGATCTGCGATGAGCCCACCTCCGGACTGG
ACTCATTTACCGCCCACAGCGTCGTCCAGGTGCTGAAGAAGCTGTCGCAGAAGGGCAAGACCGTCATCCT
GACCATTCATCAGCCGTCTTCCGAGCTGTTTGAGCTCTTTGACAAGATCCTTCTGATGGCCGAGGGCAGG
GTAGCTTTCTTGGGCACTCCCAGCGAAGCCGTCGACTTCTTTTCCTAGTGAGTTCGATGTGTTTATTAAG
GGTATCTAGCATTACATTACATCTCAACTCCTATCCAGCGTGGGTGCCCAGTGTCCTACCAACTACAATC
CGGCGGACTTTTACGTACAGGTGTTGGCCGTTGTGCCCGGACGGGAGATCGAGTCCCGTGATCGGATCGC
CAAGATATGCGACAATTTTGCTATTAGCAAAGTAGCCCGGGATATGGAGCAGTTGTTGGCCACCAAAAAT
TTGGAGAAGCCACTGGAGCAGCCGGAGAATGGGTACACCTACAAGGCCACCTGGTTCATGCAGTTCCGGG
CGGTCCTGTGGCGATCCTGGCTGTCGGTGCTCAAGGAACCACTCCTCGTAAAAGTGCGACTTATTCAGAC
AACGGTGAGTGGTTCCAGTGGAAACAAATGATATAACGCTTACAATTCTTGGAAACAAATTCGCTAGATT
TTAGTTAGAATTGCCTGATTCCACACCCTTCTTAGTTTTTTTCAATGAGATGTATAGTTTATAGTTTTGC
AGAAAATAAATAAATTTCATTTAACTCGCGAACATGTTGAAGATATGAATATTAATGAGATGCGAGTAAC
ATTTTAATTTGCAGATGGTTGCCATCTTGATTGGCCTCATCTTTTTGGGCCAACAACTCACGCAAGTGGG
CGTGATGAATATCAACGGAGCCATCTTCCTCTTCCTGACCAACATGACCTTTCAAAACGTCTTTGCCACG
ATAAATGTAAGTCTTGTTTAGAATACATTTGCATATTAATAATTTACTAACTTTCTAATGAATCGATTCG
ATTTAGGTGTTCACCTCAGAGCTGCCAGTTTTTATGAGGGAGGCCCGAAGTCGACTTTATCGCTGTGACA
CATACTTTCTGGGCAAAACGATTGCCGAATTACCGCTTTTTCTCACAGTGCCACTGGTCTTCACGGCGAT
TGCCTATCCGATGATCGGACTGCGGGCCGGAGTGCTGCACTTCTTCAACTGCCTGGCGCTGGTCACTCTG
GTGGCCAATGTGTCAACGTCCTTCGGATATCTAATATCCTGCGCCAGCTCCTCGACCTCGATGGCGCTGT
CTGTGGGTCCGCCGGTTATCATACCATTCCTGCTCTTTGGCGGCTTCTTCTTGAACTCGGGCTCGGTGCC
AGTATACCTCAAATGGTTGTCGTACCTCTCATGGTTCCGTTACGCCAACGAGGGTCTGCTGATTAACCAA
TGGGCGGACGTGGAGCCGGGCGAAATTAGCTGCACATCGTCGAACACCACGTGCCCCAGTTCGGGCAAGG
TCATCCTGGAGACGCTTAACTTCTCCGCCGCCGATCTGCCGCTGGACTACGTGGGTCTGGCCATTCTCAT
CGTGAGCTTCCGGGTGCTCGCATATCTGGCTCTAAGACTTCGGGCCCGACGCAAGGAGTAGCCGACATAT
ATCCGAAATAACTGCTTGTTTTTTTTTTTTACCATTATTACCATCGTGTTTACTGTTTATTGCCCCCTCA
AAAAGCTAATGTAATTATATTTGTGCCAATAAAAACAAGATATGACCTATAGAATACAAGTATTTCCCCT
TCGAACATCCCCACAAGTAGACTTTGGATTTGTCTTCTAACCAAAAGACTTACACACCTGCATACCTTAC
ATCAAAAACTCGTTTATCGCTACATAAAACACCGGGATATATTTTTTATATACATACTTTTCAAATCGCG
CGCCCTCTTCATAATTCACCTCCACCACACCACGTTTCGTAGTTGCTCTTTCGCTGTCTCCCACCCGCTC
TCCGCAACACATTCACCTTTTGTTCGACGACCTTGGAGCGACTGTCGTTAGTTCCGCGCGATTCGGTTCG
CTCAAATGGTTCCGAGTGGTTCATTTCGTCTCAATAGAAATTAGTAATAAATATTTGTATGTACAATTTA
TTTGCTCCAATATATTTGTATATATTTCCCTCACAGCTATATTTATTCTAATTTAATATTATGACTTTTT
AAGGTAATTTTTTGTGACCTGTTCGGAGTGATTAGCGTTACAATTTGAACTGAAAGTGACATCCAGTGTT
TGTTCCTTGTGTAGATGCATCTCAAAAAAATGGTGGGCATAATAGTGTTGTTTATATATATCAAAAATAA
CAACTATAATAATAAGAATACATTTAATTTAGAAAATGCTTGGATTTCACTGGAACTAGGCTAGCATAAC
TTCGTATAATGTATGCTATACGAAGTTATGCTAGCGGATCCGGGAATTGGGAATTGGGCAATATTTAAAT
GGCGGCTCGAGGCGCTATTTTCATTCAGGCTCCTTGTACGGTGTACGGGAAGATACTCGTACACCGTACA
AGAGATTCCCATACGCTGTACAGCGCTATTTGGATCCATGCGGCCCTGCAGAGCGCCGGAGTATAAATAG
AGGCGCTTCGTCTACGGAGCGACAATTCAATTCAAACAAGCAAAGTGAACACGTCGCTAAGCGAAAGCTA
AGCAAATAAACAAGCGCAGCTGAACAAGCTAAACAATCTGCCAGGCCTCCGTAGCTTACCGAAGTATACA
CTTAAATTCAGTGCACGTTTGCTTGTTGAGAGGAAAGGTTGTGTGCGGACGAATTTTTTTTTGAAAACCG
GTGATAGAGCCTGAACCAGAAAAGATAAAAGAAGGCTATACCAGTGGGAGTACACAAACAGAGTAAGTTT
GAATAGTAAAAAAAATCATTTATGTAAACAATAACGTGACTGTGCGTTAGGTCCTGTTCATTGGTACCCG
CCCGGGGATCAGAATTGCCTAGGATGGAAGACGCCAAAAACATAAAGAAAGGCCCGGCGCCATTCTATCC
GCTGGAAGATGGAACCGCTGGAGAGCAACTGCATAAGGCTATGAAGAGATACGCCCTGGTTCCTGGAACA
ATTGCTTTTACAGATGCACATATCGAGGTGGACATCACTTACGCTGAGTACTTCGAAATGTCCGTTCGGT
TGGCAGAAGCTATGAAACGATATGGGCTGAATACAAATCACAGAATCGTCGTATGCAGTGAAAACTCTCT
TCAATTCTTTATGCCGGTGTTGGGCGCGTTATTTATCGGAGTTGCAGTTGCGCCCGCGAACGACATTTAT
AATGAACGTGAATTGCTCAACAGTATGGGCATTTCGCAGCCTACCGTGGTGTTCGTTTCCAAAAAGGGGT
TGCAAAAAATTTTGAACGTGCAAAAAAAGCTCCCAATCATCCAAAAAATTATTATCATGGATTCTAAAAC
GGATTACCAGGGATTTCAGTCGATGTACACGTTCGTCACATCTCATCTACCTCCCGGTTTTAATGAATAC
GATTTTGTGCCAGAGTCCTTCGATAGGGACAAGACAATTGCACTGATCATGAACTCCTCTGGATCTACTG
GTCTGCCTAAAGGTGTCGCTCTGCCTCATAGAACTGCCTGCGTGAGATTCTCGCATGCCAGAGATCCTAT
TTTTGGCAATCAAATCATTCCGGATACTGCGATTTTAAGTGTTGTTCCATTCCATCACGGTTTTGGAATG
TTTACTACACTCGGATATTTGATATGTGGATTTCGAGTCGTCTTAATGTATAGATTTGAAGAAGAGCTGT
TTCTGAGGAGCCTTCAGGATTACAAGATTCAAAGTGCGCTGCTGGTGCCAACCCTATTCTCCTTCTTCGC
CAAAAGCACTCTGATTGACAAATACGATTTATCTAATTTACACGAAATTGCTTCTGGTGGCGCTCCCCTC
TCTAAGGAAGTCGGGGAAGCGGTTGCCAAGAGGTTCCATCTGCCAGGTATCAGGCAAGGATATGGGCTCA
CTGAGACTACATCAGCTATTCTGATTACACCCGAGGGGGATGATAAACCGGGCGCGGTCGGTAAAGTTGT
TCCATTTTTTGAAGCGAAGGTTGTGGATCTGGATACCGGGAAAACGCTGGGCGTTAATCAAAGAGGCGAA
CTGTGTGTGAGAGGTCCTATGATTATGTCCGGTTATGTAAACAATCCGGAAGCGACCAACGCCTTGATTG
ACAAGGATGGATGGCTACATTCTGGAGACATAGCTTACTGGGACGAAGACGAACACTTCTTCATCGTTGA
CCGCCTGAAGTCTCTGATTAAGTACAAAGGCTATCAGGTGGCTCCCGCTGAATTGGAATCCATCTTGCTC
CAACACCCCAACATCTTCGACGCAGGTGTCGCAGGTCTTCCCGACGATGACGCCGGTGAACTTCCCGCCG
CCGTTGTTGTTTTGGAGCACGGAAAGACGATGACGGAAAAAGAGATCGTGGATTACGTCGCCAGTCAAGT
AACAACCGCGAAAAAGTTGCGCGGAGGAGTTGTGTTTGTGGACGAAGTACCGAAAGGTCTTACCGGAAAA
CTCGACGCAAGAAAAATCAGAGAGATCCTCATAAAGGCCAAGAAGGGCGGAAAGATCGCCGTGGAGGGCA
GAGGAAGTCTTCTAACATGCGGTGACGTGGAGGAGAATCCCGGCCCTATGGTGAGCAAGGGCGAGGAGCT
GTTCACCGGGGTGGTGCCCATCCTGGTCGAGCTGGACGGCGACGTAAACGGCCACAAGTTCAGCGTGTCC
GGCGAGGGCGAGGGCGATGCCACCTACGGCAAGCTGACCCTGAAGTTCATCTGCACCACCAGCAAGCTGC
CCGTGCCCTGGCCCACCCTCGTGACCACCCTGACCTACGGCGTGCAGTGCTTCAGCCGCTACCCCGACCA
CATGAAGCAGCACGACTTCTTCAAGTCCGCCATGCCCGAAGGCTACGTCCAGGAGCGCACCATCTTCTTC
AAGGACGACGGCAACTACAAGACCCGCGCCGAGGTGAAGTTCGAGGGCGACACCCTGGTGAACCGCATCG
AGCTGAAGGGCATCGACTTCAAGGAGGACGGCAACATCCTGGGGCACAAGCTGGAGTACAACTACAACAG
CCACAACGTCTATATCATGGCCGACAAGCAGAAGAACGGCATCAAGGTGAACTTCAAGATCCGCCACAAC
ATCGAGGACGGCAGCGTGCAGCTCGCCGACCACTACCAGCAGAACACCCCCATCGGCGACGGCCCCGTGC
TGCTGCCCGACAACCACTACCTGAGCACCCAGTCCGCCCTGAGCAAAGACCCCAACGAGAAGCGCGATCA
CATGGTCCTGCTGGAGTTCGTGACCGCCGCCGGGATCACTCTCGGCATGGACGAGCTGTACAAGTAAGCG
ATCGCCTAGAATGAATCGTTTTTAAAATAACAAATCAATTGTTTTATAATATTCGTACGATTCTTTGATT
ATGTAATAAAATGTGATCATTAGGAAGATTACGAAAAATATAAAAAATATGAGTTCTGTGTGTATAACAA
ATGCTGTAAACGCCACAATTGTGTTTGTTGCAAATAAACCCATGATTATTTGATTAAAATTGTTGTTTTC
TTTGTTCATAGACAATAGTGTGTTTTGCCTAAACGTGTACTGCATAAACTCCATGCGAGTGTATAGCGAG
CTAGTGGCTAACGCTTGCCCCACCAAAGTAGATTCGTCAAAATCCTCAATTTCATCACCCTCCTCCAAGT
TTAACATTTGGCCGTCGGAATTAACTTCTAAAGATGCCACATAATCTAATAAATGAAATAGAGATTCAAA
CGTGGCGTCATCGTCCGTTTCGACCATTTCCGAAAAGAACTCGGGCATAAACTCTATGATTTCTCTGGAC
GTGGTGTTGTCGAAACTCTCAAAGTACGCAGTCAGGAACGTGCGCGACATGTCGTCGGGAAACTCGCGCG
GAAACATGTTGTTGTAACCGAACGGGTCCCATAGCGCCAAAACCAAATCTGCCAGCGTCAATAGAATGAG
CACGATGCCGACAATGGAGCTGGCTTGGATAGCGATTCGAGTTAACGGCCCTTAAGGGTCGACTGATCAT
AATCAGCCATACCACATTTGTAGAGGTTTTACTTGCTTTAAAAAACCTCCCACACCTCCCCCTGAACCTG
AAACATAAAATGAATGCAATTGTTGTTGTTAACTTGTTTATTGCAGCTTATAATGGTTACAAATAAAGCA
ATAGCATCACAAATTTCACAAATAAAGCATTTTTTTCACTGCATTCTAGTTGTGGTTTGTCCAAACTCAT
CAATGTGGCGCGCCTTATTGTTCATTTTTGAGAACTCGCTCAACGAACGATTTGATATATTTTCCCATTT
CATCAGGTGCATCTTCTTGCGAAAAATGAAGACCTTTTACTTTGACAAATTCAGTATTAGGAAACTTCTT
GGCACCTTCAACAATAGCATTGGAAAAGAATCCTGGGTCCGATTCAATAAACATTTTTGGTAAATCATCA
CTTGCACGTAGATAAGCATTATAATTCCTAACAATTTGTACAACGTCAGGTTTACCACCTTTTACTAACG
GGATTTCACGAGGCCATGATAATGTTGGACGACGAACTTCACCTTTCTCTTTGAATGGTTCAAGATATGC
TGCAAATTCTTCTGGTTCTAACTTTCTCATGATTTTTGATGGCAACATGGTTTCCACGAAGAAGTTATTC
TCCAAAACCATTTTTTCTCCTTCTTCAGATTTGATCAACGCAATATCTTCTTCAATATCAGGCCATTCAT
CCCATGATTCAATCACATCTACTACACTTTCAGCGTGAACTATTGCTTTGATCTTATCTTGATGCTCATA
GCTATAATGAAATGCCAAACAAGCACCCCAATCATGGCCGACAAAAATGATCTTCTTTGGTAAATTAAGA
AGTTCAAACCATGCAGTAAGATATTTGTAATGATCAAGTAACCTATAAGAACCATTACCAGATTTGCCTG
ATTTGCCCATACCAATAAGGTCTGGTATAATACACCGCGCTACTGGCTCAATATGTGGCACAACATGTCG
CCATAAATAAGAAGAGGCCGCGTTACCATGTAAAAAAATAACAGCATTTTCTGCATGTTTTTCTGAATCA
TAATAATTAATAAATGAATCAAGAACATTCATTTGTTTACATCTGGCCCACCACTGCGGACCAGTTATCA
TCCGTTTCCTTTGTTCTGGATCATAAACTTTCGAAGTCATGCGGCCGCTCTGCGGGTCAAAATAGAGATG
TGGAAAATTAGTACGAAATCAAATGAGTTTCGTTGAAATTACAAAACTATTGAAACTAACTTCCTGGCTG
GGGAATAAAAATGGGAAACTTATTTATCGACGCCAACTTTGTTGAGAAACCCCTATTAACCCTCTACGAA
TATTGGAACAAAGGAAAGCGAAGAAACAGGAACAAAGGTAGTTGAGAAACCTGTTCCGTTGCTCGTCATC
GTTTTCATAATGCGAGTGTGTGCATGTATATATACACAGCTGAAACGCATGCATACACATTATTTTGTGT
GTATATGGTGACGTCACAACTACTAAGCAATAAGAAATTTTCCAGACGTGGCTTTCGTTTCAAGCAACCT
ACTCTATTTCAGCTAAAAATAAGTGGATTTCGTTGGTAAAATACTTCAATTAAGCAAAGAACTAACTAAC
TAATAACATGCACACAAATGCAATATGTGCGTTCGTGATTTCTCGAATTTTCAAATGCGTCACTGCGAAT
TTCACAATTTGCCAATAAATCTTGGCGAAAATCAACACGCAAGTTTTATTTATAGATTTGTTTGCGTTTT
GATGCCAATTGATTGGGAAAACAAGATGCGTGGCTGCCAATTTCTTATTTTGTAATTACGTAGAGCGTTG
AATAAAAAAAAAATGGCCGAACAAAGACCTTGAAATGCAGTTTTTCTTGAAATTACTCAACGTCTTGTTG
CTCTTATTACTAATTGGTAACAGCGAGTTAAAAACTTACGTTTCTTGTGACTTTCGAGAATGTTCTTTTA
ATTGTACTTTAATCACCAACAATTAAGTATAAATTTTTCGCTGATTGCGCTTTACTTTCTGCTTGTACTT
GCTGCTGCAAATGTCAATTGGTTTTGAAGGCGACCGTTCGCGAACGCTGTTTATATACCTTCGGTGTCCG
TTGAAAATCACTAAAAAATACCGTAGTGTTCGTAACACTTTAGTACAGAGAAAAAAAATTGTGCCGAAAT
GTTTTTGATACGTACGAATACCTTGTATTAAAATTTTTTATGATTTCTGTGTATCACTTTTTTTTTGTGT
TTTTCGTTTAAACTCACCACAGTACAAAACAATAAAATATTTTTAAGACAATTTCAAATTGAGACCTTTC
TCGTACTGACTTGACCGGCTGAATGAGGATTTCTACCTAGACGACCTACTTCTTACCATGACATTGAATG
CAATGCCACCTTTGATCTAAACTTACAAAAGTCCAAGGCTTGTTAGGATTGGTGTTTTGGAATTTAAGAC
CCTTGTTAGTTTGCTTTTGAAATAGCACTGTCTTCTCTACCGGCTATAATTTTGAAACTCGCAGCTTGAC
TGGAAATTTAAAAAGTAATTCTGTGTAGGTAAAGGGTGTTTTAAAAGTGTGATGTGTTGAGCGTTGCGGC
AACGACTGCTATTTATGTATATATTTTCAAAACTTATTGTTTTTGAAGTGTTTTAAATGGAGCTATCTGG
CAACGCTGCGCATAATCTTACACAAGCTTTTCTTAATCCATTTTTAAGTGAAATTTGTTTATACTCTTTC
GGCAAATAATTGTTAAATCGCTTTAAGTGGGCTTACATCTGGATAAGTAATGAAAACCTGCATATTATAA
TATTAAAACATATAATCCACTGTGCTTTCCCCGTGTGTGGCCATATACCTAAAAAAGTTTATTTTCGCAG
AGCCCCGCACGGTCACACTACGGTTCGGCGATTTTCGATTTTGGACAGTACTGATTGCAAGCGCACCGAA
AGCAAAATGGAGCTGGAGATTTTGAACGCGAAGAACAGCAAGCCGTACGGCAAGGTGAAGGTGCCCTCCG
GCGCCACGCCCATCGGCGATCTGCGCGTCTAGAGATCCACTAGTGTCGACGATGTAGGTCACGGTCTCGA
AGCCGCGGTGCGGGTGCCAGGGCGTGCCCTTGGGCTCCCCGGGCGCGTACTCCACCTCACCCATCTGGTC
CATCATGATGAACGGGTCGAGGTGGCGGTAGTTGATCCCGGCGAACGCGCGGCGCACCGGGAAGCCCTCG
CCCTCGAAACCGCTGGGCGCGGTGGTCACGGTGAGCACGGGACGTGCGACGGCGTCGGCGGGTGCGGATA
CGCGGGGCAGCGTCAGCGGGTTCTCGACGGTCACGGCGGGCATGTCGACACTAGTTCTAGCCAGCTTTTG
TTCCCTTTAGTGAGGGTTAATTTCGAGCTTGGCGTAATCATGGTCATAGCTGTTTCCTGTGTGAAATTGT
TATCCGCTCACAATTCCACACAACATACGAGCCGGAAGCATAAAGTGTAAAGCCTGGGGTGCCTAATGAG
TGAGCTAACTCACATTAATTGCGTTGCGCTCACTGCCCGCTTTCCAGTCGGGAAACCTGTCGTGCCAGCT
GCATTAATGAATCGGCCAACGCGCGGGGAGAGGCGGTTTGCGTATTGGGCGCTCTTCCGCTTCCTCGCTC
ACTGACTCGCTGCGCTCGGTCGTTCGGCTGCGGCGAGCGGTATCAGCTCACTCAAAGGCGGTAATACGGT
TATCCACAGAATCAGGGGATAACGCAGGAAAGAACATGTGAGCAAAAGGCCAGCAAAAGGCCAGGAACCG
TAAAAAGGCCGCGTTGCTGGCGTTTTTCCATAGGCTCCGCCCCCCTGACGAGCATCACAAAAATCGACGC
TCAAGTCAGAGGTGGCGAAACCCGACAGGACTATAAAGATACCAGGCGTTTCCCCCTGGAAGCTCCCTCG
TGCGCTCTCCTGTTCCGACCCTGCCGCTTACCGGATACCTGTCCGCCTTTCTCCCTTCGGGAAGCGTGGC
GCTTTCTCATAGCTCACGCTGTAGGTATCTCAGTTCGGTGTAGGTCGTTCGCTCCAAGCTGGGCTGTGTG
CACGAACCCCCCGTTCAGCCCGACCGCTGCGCCTTATCCGGTAACTATCGTCTTGAGTCCAACCCGGTAA
GACACGACTTATCGCCACTGGCAGCAGCCACTGGTAACAGGATTAGCAGAGCGAGGTATGTAGGCGGTGC
TACAGAGTTCTTGAAGTGGTGGCCTAACTACGGCTACACTAGAAGGACAGTATTTGGTATCTGCGCTCTG
CTGAAGCCAGTTACCTTCGGAAAAAGAGTTGGTAGCTCTTGATCCGGCAAACAAACCACCGCTGGTAGCG
GTGGTTTTTTTGTTTGCAAGCAGCAGATTACGCGCAGAAAAAAAGGATCTCAAGAAGATCCTTTGATCTT
TTCTACGGGGTCTGACGCTCAGTGGAACGAAAACTCACGTTAAGGGATTTTGGTCATGAGATTATCAAAA
AGGATCTTCACCTAGATCCTTTTAAATTAAAAATGAAGTTTTAAATCAATCTAAAGTATATATGAGTAAA
CTTGGTCTGACAGTTACCAATGCTTAATCAGTGAGGCACCTATCTCAGCGATCTGTCTATTTCGTTCATC
CATAGTTGCCTGACTCCCCGTCGTGTAGATAACTACGATACGGGAGGGCTTACCATCTGGCCCCAGTGCT
GCAATGATACCGCGAGACCCACGCTCACCGGCTCCAGATTTATCAGCAATAAACCAGCCAGCCGGAAGGG
CCGAGCGCAGAAGTGGTCCTGCAACTTTATCCGCCTCCATCCAGTCTATTAATTGTTGCCGGGAAGCTAG
AGTAAGTAGTTCGCCAGTTAATAGTTTGCGCAACGTTGTTGCCATTGCTACAGGCATCGTGGTGTCACGC
TCGTCGTTTGGTATGGCTTCATTCAGCTCCGGTTCCCAACGATCAAGGCGAGTTACATGATCCCCCATGT
TGTGCAAAAAAGCGGTTAGCTCCTTCGGTCCTCCGATCGTTGTCAGAAGTAAGTTGGCCGCAGTGTTATC
ACTCATGGTTATGGCAGCACTGCATAATTCTCTTACTGTCATGCCATCCGTAAGATGCTTTTCTGTGACT
GGTGAGTACTCAACCAAGTCATTCTGAGAATAGTGTATGCGGCGACCGAGTTGCTCTTGCCCGGCGTCAA
TACGGGATAATACCGCGCCACATAGCAGAACTTTAAAAGTGCTCATCATTGGAAAACGTTCTTCGGGGCG
AAAACTCTCAAGGATCTTACCGCTGTTGAGATCCAGTTCGATGTAACCCACTCGTGCACCCAACTGATCT
TCAGCATCTTTTACTTTCACCAGCGTTTCTGGGTGAGCAAAAACAGGAAGGCAAAATGCCGCAAAAAAGG
GAATAAGGGCGACACGGAAATGTTGAATACTCATACTCTTCCTTTTTCAATATTATTGAAGCATTTATCA
GGGTTATTGTCTCATGAGCGGATACATATTTGAATGTATTTAGAAAAATAAACAAATAGGGGTTCCGCGC
ACATTTCCCCGAAAAGTGCCAC
