Features (pLannotate 1.2.2; 23 found; start..end, strand, type, name):
     28..456     -  rep_origin     f1 ori (sequence partly withheld): f1 bacteriophage origin of replication; arrow indicates direction of (+) strand synthesis
    461..618     -  CDS            lacZα (fragment): LacZα fragment of β-galactosidase; lacZ fragment
    621..639     +  promoter       T7 promoter: promoter for bacteriophage T7 RNA polymerase
    664..4783    +  gene           mini-white: white; This modified version of the white gene lacks part of the first intron.
   4790..4823    -  protein_bind   loxP: Cre-mediated recombination occurs in the 8-bp core sequence (GCATACAT). Cre recombinase
   4990..5115    +  promoter       hsp70 promoter (fragment): Drosophila melanogaster hsp70Bb promoter
   5127..5212    +  misc_feature   P element 5' end (fragment): No description available
   5215..5347    +  misc_feature   P element 5' end (fragment): No description available
   5378..7027    +  CDS            luciferase: firefly luciferase; luc+; enhanced luc+ version of the luciferase gene
   7082..7801    +  CDS            EGFP: the original enhanced GFP (Yang et al., 1996) mammalian codon-optimized
   7829..8479    -  CDS            P74 (fragment): PIF0_NPVAC - Experimental evidence at protein level: Swiss-Prot protein existence level 1. Plays an essential role for oral infectivity of occlusion- derived virus (ODV) and functions also in host midgut attachment and fusion by binding to a specific host receptor. From Autographa californica nuclear polyhedrosis virus (AcMNPV).
   8498..8582    +  CDS            large T antigen (fragment): large T antigen from SV40 (simian virus 40)
   8605..8686    +  polyA_signal   SV40 poly(A) signal: SV40 polyadenylation signal
   8729..9664    -  CDS            Rluc: luciferase from the anthozoan coelenterate Renilla reniformis (sea pansy)
  11577..11646   +  protein_bind   attB: attB site for the φC31 integrase (Groth et al., 2000) phage φC31 integrase
  11865..11883   -  promoter       T3 promoter: promoter for bacteriophage T3 RNA polymerase
  11926..11948   -  protein_bind   lac operator (fragment): The lac repressor binds to the lac operator to inhibit transcription in E. coli. This inhibition can be relieved by adding lactose or isopropyl-β-D-thiogalactopyranoside (IPTG). lac repressor encoded by lacI
  11952..11982   -  promoter       lac promoter: promoter for the E. coli lac operon
  11997..12018   -  protein_bind   CAP binding site: CAP binding activates transcription in the presence of cAMP. E. coli catabolite activator protein
  12031..12123   -  CDS            lacI (fragment): lac repressor; lacI; The lac repressor binds to the lac operator to inhibit transcription in E. coli. This inhibition can be relieved by adding lactose or isopropyl-β-D-thiogalactopyranoside (IPTG).
  12306..12894   -  rep_origin     ori: high-copy-number ColE1/pMB1/pBR322/pUC origin of replication
  13065..13925   -  CDS            AmpR: β-lactamase; bla; confers resistance to ampicillin, carbenicillin, and related antibiotics
  13926..14030   -  promoter       AmpR promoter: bla
>Addgene plasmid #160239 | 908G | addgene full sequence | sequence record 316011 | Addgene NGS Result
AAATTGTAAGCGTTAATATTTTGTTAAAATTCGCGTTAAATTTTTGTTAAATCAGCTCATTTTTTAACCA
ATAGGCCGAAATCGGCAAAATCCCTTATAAATCAAAAGAATAGACCGAGATAGGGT
[37 nt withheld, positions 127-163]
AAAGAACGTGGACTCCAACGTCAAAGG
[49 nt withheld, positions 191-239]
T
[91 nt withheld, positions 241-331]
G
[124 nt withheld, positions 333-456]
CCCATTCGCCATTCAGGCTGCGCAACTGTTGGGAAGGGCGATCGGTGCGGGCCTCTTCGCTATTACGCCA
GCTGGCGAAAGGGGGATGTGCTGCAAGGCGATTAAGTTGGGTAACGCCAGGGTTTTCCCAGTCACGACGT
TGTAAAACGACGGCCAGTGAATTGTAATACGACTCACTATAGGGCGAATTGGGTACGTACCGGGCCCCTA
GTATGTATGTAAGTTAATAAAACCCATTTTTGCGGAAAGTAGATAAAAAAAACATTTTTTTTTTTTACTG
CACTGGATATCATTGAACTTATCTGATCAGTTTTAAATTTACTTCGATCCAAGGGTATTTGATGTACCAG
GTTCTTTCGATTACCTCTCACTCAAAATGACATTCCACTCAAAGTCAGCGCTGTTTGCCTCCTTCTCTGT
CCACAGAAATATCGCCGTCTCTTTCGCCGCTGCGTCCGCTATCTCTTTCGCCACCGTTTGTAGCGTTACG
TAGCGTCAATGTCCGCCTTCAGTTGCATTTTGTCAGCGGTTTCGTGACGAAGCTCCAAGCGGTTTACGCC
ATCAATTAAACACAAAGTGCTGTGCCAAAACTCCTCTCGCTTCTTATTTTTGTTTGTTTTTTGAGTGATT
GGGGTGGTGATTGGTTTTGGGTGGGTAAGCAGGGGAAAGTGTGAAAAATCCCGGCAATGGGCCAAGAGGA
TCAGGAGCTATTAATTCGCGGAGGCAGCAAACACCCATCTGCCGAGCATCTGAACAATGTGAGTAGTACA
TGTGCATACATCTTAAGTTCACTTGATCTATAGGAACTGCGATTGCAACATCAAATTGTCTGCGGCGTGA
GAACTGCGACCCACAAAAATCCCAAACCGCAATTGCACAAACAAATAGTGACACGAAACAGATTATTCTG
GTAGCTGTTCTCGCTATATAAGACAATTTTTGAGATCATATCATGATCAAGACATCTAAAGGCATTCATT
TTCGACTATATTCTTTTTTACAAAAAATATAACAACCAGATATTTTAAGCTGATCCTAGATGCACAAAAA
ATAAATAAAAGTATAAACCTACTTCGTAGGATACTTCGGGGTACTTTTTGTTCGGGGTTAGATGAGCATA
ACGCTTGTAGTTGATATTTGAGATCCCCTATCATTGCAGGGTGACAGCGGAGCGGCTTCGCAGAGCTGCA
TTAACCAGGGCTTCGGGCAGGCCAAAAACTACGGCACGCTCCGGCCACCCAGTCCGCCGGAGGACTCCGG
TTCAGGGAGCGGCCAACTAGCCGAGAACCTCACCTATGCCTGGCACAATATGGACATCTTTGGGGCGGTC
AATCAGCCGGGCTCCGGATGGCGGCAGCTGGTCAACCGGACACGCGGACTATTCTGCAACGAGCGACACA
TACCGGCGCCCAGGAAACATTTGCTCAAGAACGGTGAGTTTCTATTCGCAGTCGGCTGATCTGTGTGAAA
TCTTAATAAAGGGTCCAATTACCAATTTGAAACTCAGTTTGCGGCGTGGCCTATCCGGGCGAACTTTTGG
CCGTGATGGGCAGTTCCGGTGCCGGAAAGACGACCCTGCTGAATGCCCTTGCCTTTCGATCGCCGCAGGG
CATCCAAGTATCGCCATCCGGGATGCGACTGCTCAATGGCCAACCTGTGGACGCCAAGGAGATGCAGGCC
AGGTGCGCCTATGTCCAGCAGGATGACCTCTTTATCGGCTCCCTAACGGCCAGGGAACACCTGATTTTCC
AAGCCATGGTGCGGATGCCACGACATCTGACCTATCGGCAGCGAGTGGCCCGCGTGGATCAGGTGATCCA
GGAGCTTTCGCTCAGCAAATGTCAGCACACGATCATCGGTGTGCCCGGCAGGGTGAAAGGTCTGTCCGGC
GGAGAAAGGAAGCGTCTGGCATTCGCCTCCGAGGCTCTAACCGATCCGCCGCTTCTGATCTGCGATGAGC
CCACCTCCGGACTGGACTCCTTTACCGCCCACAGCGTCGTCCAGGTGCTGAAGAAGCTGTCGCAGAAGGG
CAAGACCGTCATCCTGACCATTCATCAGCCGTCTTCCGAGCTGTTTGAGCTCTTTGACAAGATCCTTCTG
ATGGCCGAGGGCAGGGTAGCTTTCTTGGGCACTCCCAGCGAAGCCGTCGACTTCTTTTCCTAGTGAGTTC
GATGTGTTTATTAAGGGTATCTAGTATTACATAACATCTCAACTCCTATCCAGCGTGGGTGCCCAGTGTC
CTACCAACTACAATCCGGCGGACTTTTACGTACAGGTGTTGGCCGTTGTGCCCGGACGGGAGATCGAGTC
CCGTGATCGGATCGCCAAGATATGCGACAATTTTGCCATTAGCAAAGTAGCCCGGGATATGGAGCAGTTG
TTGGCCACCAAAAATCTGGAGAAGCCACTGGAGCAGCCGGAGAATGGGTACACCTACAAGGCCACCTGGT
TCATGCAGTTCCGGGCGGTCCTGTGGCGATCCTGGCTGTCGGTGCTCAAGGAACCACTCCTCGTAAAAGT
GCGACTTATTCAGACAACGGTGAGTGGTTCCAGTGGAAACAAATGATATAACGCTTACAATTCTTGGAAA
CAAATTCGCTAGATTTTAGATAGAATTGCCTGATTCCACACCCTTCTTAGTTTTTTTCAATGAGATGTAT
AGTTTATAGTTTTGCAGAAGATAAATAAATTTCATTTAACTCGCGAATATTAATGAGATGCGAGTAACAT
TTTAATTTGCAGATGGTTGCCATCTTGATTGGCCTCATCTTTTTGGGCCAACAACTCACGCAAGTGGGTG
TGATGAATATCAACGGAGCCATCTTCCTCTTCCTGACCAACATGACCTTTCAAAACGTCTTTGCCACGAT
AAATGTAAGTCATGTTTAGAATACATTTGCATTTCAATAATTTACTAACTTTCTAATGAATCGATTCGAT
TTAGGTGTTCACCTCAGAGCTGCCAGTTTTTATGAGGGAGGCCCGAAGTCGACTTTATCGCTGTGACACA
TACTTTCTGGGCAAAACGATTGCCGAATTGCCGCTTTTTCTCACAGTGCCACTGGTCTTCACGGCGATTG
CCTATCCGATGATCGGACTGCGGGCCGGAGTGCTGCACTTCTTCAACTGCCTGGCGCTGGTCACTCTGGT
GGCCAATGTGTCAACGTCCTTCGGATATCTAATATCCTGCGCCAGCTCCTCGACCTCGATGGCGCTGTCT
GTGGGTCCGCCGGTTATCATACCATTCCTGCTCTTTGGCGGCTTCTTCTTGAACTCGGGCTCGGTGCCAG
TATACCTCAAATGGTTGTCGTACCTCTCATGGTTCCGTTACGCCAACGAGGGTCTGCTGATTAACCAATG
GGCGGACGTGGAGCCGGGCGAAATTAGCTGCACATCGTCGAACACCACGTGCCCCAGTTCGGGCAAGGTC
ATCCTGGAGACGCTTAACTTCTCCGCCGCCGATCTGCCGCTGGACTACGTGGGTCTGGCCATTCTCATCG
TGAGCTTCCGGGTGCTCGCATATCTGGCTCTAAGACTTCGGGCCCGACGCAAGGAGTAGCCGACATATAT
CCGAAATAACTGCTTGTTTTTTTTTTTTACCATTATTACCATCGTGTTTACTGTTTATTGCCCCCTCAAA
AAGCTAATGTAATTATATTTGTGCCAATAAAAACAAGATATGACCTATAGAATACAAGTATTTCCCCTTC
GAACATCCCCACAAGTAGACTTTGGATTTGTCTTCTAACCAAAAGACTTACACACCTGCATACCTTACAT
CAAAAACTCGTTTATCGCTACATAAAACACCGGGATATATTTTTTATATACATACTTTTCAAATCGCGCG
CCCTCTTCATAATTCACCTCCACCACACCACGTTTCGTAGTTGCTCTTTCGCTGTCTCCCACCCGCTCTC
CGCAACACATTCACCTTTTGTTCGACGACCTTGGAGCGACTGTCGTTAGTTCCGCGCGATTCGGTTCGCT
CAAATGGTTCCGAGTGGTTCATTTCGTCTCAATAGAAATTAGTAATAAATATTTGTATGTACAATTTATT
TGCTCCAATATATTTGTATATATTTCCCTCACAGCTATATTTATTCTAATTTAATATTATGACTTTTTAA
GGTAATTTTTTGTGACCTGTTCGGAGTGATTAGCGTTACAATTTGAACTGAAAGTGACATCCAGTGTTTG
TTCCTTGTGTAGATGCATCTCAAAAAAATGGTGGGCATAATAGTGTTGTTTATATATATCAAAAATAACA
ACTATAATAATAAGAATACATTTAATTTAGAAAATGCTTGGATTTCACTGGAACTAGGCTAGCATAACTT
CGTATAATGTATGCTATACGAAGTTATGCTAGCGGATCCGGGAATTGGGAATTGGGCAATATTTAAATGG
CGGCTCGAGGCGCTATTTTCATTCAGGCTCCTTGTACGGTGTACGGGAAGATACTCGTACACCGTACAAG
AGATTCCCATACGCTGTACAGCGCTATTTGGATCCATGCGGCCCTGCAGAGCGCCGGAGTATAAATAGAG
GCGCTTCGTCTACGGAGCGACAATTCAATTCAAACAAGCAAAGTGAACACGTCGCTAAGCGAAAGCTAAG
CAAATAAACAAGCGCAGCTGAACAAGCTAAACAATCTGCCAGGCCTCCGTAGCTTACCGAAGTATACACT
TAAATTCAGTGCACGTTTGCTTGTTGAGAGGAAAGGTTGTGTGCGGACGAATTTTTTTTTGAAAACCGGT
GATAGAGCCTGAACCAGAAAAGATAAAAGAAGGCTATACCAGTGGGAGTACACAAACAGAGTAAGTTTGA
ATAGTAAAAAAAATCATTTATGTAAACAATAACGTGACTGTGCGTTAGGTCCTGTTCATTGGTACCCGCC
CGGGGATCAGAATTGCCTAGGATGGAAGACGCCAAAAACATAAAGAAAGGCCCGGCGCCATTCTATCCGC
TGGAAGATGGAACCGCTGGAGAGCAACTGCATAAGGCTATGAAGAGATACGCCCTGGTTCCTGGAACAAT
TGCTTTTACAGATGCACATATCGAGGTGGACATCACTTACGCTGAGTACTTCGAAATGTCCGTTCGGTTG
GCAGAAGCTATGAAACGATATGGGCTGAATACAAATCACAGAATCGTCGTATGCAGTGAAAACTCTCTTC
AATTCTTTATGCCGGTGTTGGGCGCGTTATTTATCGGAGTTGCAGTTGCGCCCGCGAACGACATTTATAA
TGAACGTGAATTGCTCAACAGTATGGGCATTTCGCAGCCTACCGTGGTGTTCGTTTCCAAAAAGGGGTTG
CAAAAAATTTTGAACGTGCAAAAAAAGCTCCCAATCATCCAAAAAATTATTATCATGGATTCTAAAACGG
ATTACCAGGGATTTCAGTCGATGTACACGTTCGTCACATCTCATCTACCTCCCGGTTTTAATGAATACGA
TTTTGTGCCAGAGTCCTTCGATAGGGACAAGACAATTGCACTGATCATGAACTCCTCTGGATCTACTGGT
CTGCCTAAAGGTGTCGCTCTGCCTCATAGAACTGCCTGCGTGAGATTCTCGCATGCCAGAGATCCTATTT
TTGGCAATCAAATCATTCCGGATACTGCGATTTTAAGTGTTGTTCCATTCCATCACGGTTTTGGAATGTT
TACTACACTCGGATATTTGATATGTGGATTTCGAGTCGTCTTAATGTATAGATTTGAAGAAGAGCTGTTT
CTGAGGAGCCTTCAGGATTACAAGATTCAAAGTGCGCTGCTGGTGCCAACCCTATTCTCCTTCTTCGCCA
AAAGCACTCTGATTGACAAATACGATTTATCTAATTTACACGAAATTGCTTCTGGTGGCGCTCCCCTCTC
TAAGGAAGTCGGGGAAGCGGTTGCCAAGAGGTTCCATCTGCCAGGTATCAGGCAAGGATATGGGCTCACT
GAGACTACATCAGCTATTCTGATTACACCCGAGGGGGATGATAAACCGGGCGCGGTCGGTAAAGTTGTTC
CATTTTTTGAAGCGAAGGTTGTGGATCTGGATACCGGGAAAACGCTGGGCGTTAATCAAAGAGGCGAACT
GTGTGTGAGAGGTCCTATGATTATGTCCGGTTATGTAAACAATCCGGAAGCGACCAACGCCTTGATTGAC
AAGGATGGATGGCTACATTCTGGAGACATAGCTTACTGGGACGAAGACGAACACTTCTTCATCGTTGACC
GCCTGAAGTCTCTGATTAAGTACAAAGGCTATCAGGTGGCTCCCGCTGAATTGGAATCCATCTTGCTCCA
ACACCCCAACATCTTCGACGCAGGTGTCGCAGGTCTTCCCGACGATGACGCCGGTGAACTTCCCGCCGCC
GTTGTTGTTTTGGAGCACGGAAAGACGATGACGGAAAAAGAGATCGTGGATTACGTCGCCAGTCAAGTAA
CAACCGCGAAAAAGTTGCGCGGAGGAGTTGTGTTTGTGGACGAAGTACCGAAAGGTCTTACCGGAAAACT
CGACGCAAGAAAAATCAGAGAGATCCTCATAAAGGCCAAGAAGGGCGGAAAGATCGCCGTGGAGGGCAGA
GGAAGTCTTCTAACATGCGGTGACGTGGAGGAGAATCCCGGCCCTATGGTGAGCAAGGGCGAGGAGCTGT
TCACCGGGGTGGTGCCCATCCTGGTCGAGCTGGACGGCGACGTAAACGGCCACAAGTTCAGCGTGTCCGG
CGAGGGCGAGGGCGATGCCACCTACGGCAAGCTGACCCTGAAGTTCATCTGCACCACCAGCAAGCTGCCC
GTGCCCTGGCCCACCCTCGTGACCACCCTGACCTACGGCGTGCAGTGCTTCAGCCGCTACCCCGACCACA
TGAAGCAGCACGACTTCTTCAAGTCCGCCATGCCCGAAGGCTACGTCCAGGAGCGCACCATCTTCTTCAA
GGACGACGGCAACTACAAGACCCGCGCCGAGGTGAAGTTCGAGGGCGACACCCTGGTGAACCGCATCGAG
CTGAAGGGCATCGACTTCAAGGAGGACGGCAACATCCTGGGGCACAAGCTGGAGTACAACTACAACAGCC
ACAACGTCTATATCATGGCCGACAAGCAGAAGAACGGCATCAAGGTGAACTTCAAGATCCGCCACAACAT
CGAGGACGGCAGCGTGCAGCTCGCCGACCACTACCAGCAGAACACCCCCATCGGCGACGGCCCCGTGCTG
CTGCCCGACAACCACTACCTGAGCACCCAGTCCGCCCTGAGCAAAGACCCCAACGAGAAGCGCGATCACA
TGGTCCTGCTGGAGTTCGTGACCGCCGCCGGGATCACTCTCGGCATGGACGAGCTGTACAAGTAAGCGAT
CGCCTAGAATGAATCGTTTTTAAAATAACAAATCAATTGTTTTATAATATTCGTACGATTCTTTGATTAT
GTAATAAAATGTGATCATTAGGAAGATTACGAAAAATATAAAAAATATGAGTTCTGTGTGTATAACAAAT
GCTGTAAACGCCACAATTGTGTTTGTTGCAAATAAACCCATGATTATTTGATTAAAATTGTTGTTTTCTT
TGTTCATAGACAATAGTGTGTTTTGCCTAAACGTGTACTGCATAAACTCCATGCGAGTGTATAGCGAGCT
AGTGGCTAACGCTTGCCCCACCAAAGTAGATTCGTCAAAATCCTCAATTTCATCACCCTCCTCCAAGTTT
AACATTTGGCCGTCGGAATTAACTTCTAAAGATGCCACATAATCTAATAAATGAAATAGAGATTCAAACG
TGGCGTCATCGTCCGTTTCGACCATTTCCGAAAAGAACTCGGGCATAAACTCTATGATTTCTCTGGACGT
GGTGTTGTCGAAACTCTCAAAGTACGCAGTCAGGAACGTGCGCGACATGTCGTCGGGAAACTCGCGCGGA
AACATGTTGTTGTAACCGAACGGGTCCCATAGCGCCAAAACCAAATCTGCCAGCGTCAATAGAATGAGCA
CGATGCCGACAATGGAGCTGGCTTGGATAGCGATTCGAGTTAACGGCCCTTAAGGGTCGACTGATCATAA
TCAGCCATACCACATTTGTAGAGGTTTTACTTGCTTTAAAAAACCTCCCACACCTCCCCCTGAACCTGAA
ACATAAAATGAATGCAATTGTTGTTGTTAACTTGTTTATTGCAGCTTATAATGGTTACAAATAAAGCAAT
AGCATCACAAATTTCACAAATAAAGCATTTTTTTCACTGCATTCTAGTTGTGGTTTGTCCAAACTCATCA
ATGTGGCGCGCCTTATTGTTCATTTTTGAGAACTCGCTCAACGAACGATTTGATATATTTTCCCATTTCA
TCAGGTGCATCTTCTTGCGAAAAATGAAGACCTTTTACTTTGACAAATTCAGTATTAGGAAACTTCTTGG
CACCTTCAACAATAGCATTGGAAAAGAATCCTGGGTCCGATTCAATAAACATTTTTGGTAAATCATCACT
TGCACGTAGATAAGCATTATAATTCCTAACAATTTGTACAACGTCAGGTTTACCACCTTTTACTAACGGG
ATTTCACGAGGCCATGATAATGTTGGACGACGAACTTCACCTTTCTCTTTGAATGGTTCAAGATATGCTG
CAAATTCTTCTGGTTCTAACTTTCTCATGATTTTTGATGGCAACATGGTTTCCACGAAGAAGTTATTCTC
CAAAACCATTTTTTCTCCTTCTTCAGATTTGATCAACGCAATATCTTCTTCAATATCAGGCCATTCATCC
CATGATTCAATCACATCTACTACACTTTCAGCGTGAACTATTGCTTTGATCTTATCTTGATGCTCATAGC
TATAATGAAATGCCAAACAAGCACCCCAATCATGGCCGACAAAAATGATCTTCTTTGGTAAATTAAGAAG
TTCAAACCATGCAGTAAGATATTTGTAATGATCAAGTAACCTATAAGAACCATTACCAGATTTGCCTGAT
TTGCCCATACCAATAAGGTCTGGTATAATACACCGCGCTACTGGCTCAATATGTGGCACAACATGTCGCC
ATAAATAAGAAGAGGCCGCGTTACCATGTAAAAAAATAACAGCATTTTCTGCATGTTTTTCTGAATCATA
ATAATTAATAAATGAATCAAGAACATTCATTTGTTTACATCTGGCCCACCACTGCGGACCAGTTATCATC
CGTTTCCTTTGTTCTGGATCATAAACTTTCGAAGTCATGCGGCCGCTCTGCGGGTCAAAATAGAGATGTG
GAAAATTAGTACGAAATCAAATGAGTTTCGTTGAAATTACAAAACTATTGAAACTAACTTCCTGGCTGGG
GAATAAAAATGGGAAACTTATTTATCGACGCCAACTTTGTTGAGAAACCCCTATTAACCCTCTACGAATA
TTGGAACAAAGGAAAGCGAAGAAACAGGGAACAAAGGGTAGTTGAGAAACCTTTGTTCCGTTGCTTCGTC
ATCGTTTTCGTGTTGCGAGTGTGTGCATGTATATATACACAGCTGAAATGCATGCATACACATTATTTTG
TGTGTATATGGTGACGTCACAACTACAAGCAATAAGAAATTTTCAGACGTGGCTTTGTTTAAGCAACCTA
CTCTATTTCAGCTAAAAATAAGTGGATTTCGTTGGTAAAATACTTCAATTAACTAAACAACTAACTAATA
ACATGCACACAAATGCAATATGTGCGTTCGTGATTTCTCGAATTTTCAAATGCGTCACTGCGAATTTCAC
AATTTGCCAATAAATCTTGGCGAAAATCAACACGCAAGTTTTATTTATAGATTTGTTTGCGTTTTGATGC
CAATTCATTGGGAAAACAAGATGCGTGGCTGCCAATTTCTTATTTTGTAATTACGTAGAGCGTTGAATAA
AAAAAAAATGGCCGAACAAAGACCTTGAAATGCAGTTTTTCTTGAAATTACTCAACGTCTTGTTGCTCTT
ATTACTAATTGGTAACAGCGAGTTAAAAACTTACGTTTCTTGTGACTTTCGAGAATGTTCTTTTAATTGT
ACTTTAATCACCAACAATTAAGTATAAATTTTTCGCTGATTGCGCTTTACTTTCTACTTGTACTTGCTGC
TGCAAATGTCAATTGGTTTTGAAGGCGACCGTTCGCGAACGCTGTTTATATACCTTCGGTGTCCGTTGAA
AATCACTAAAAAATACCGTAGTGTTCGTAACACTTTAGTACAGAGAAAAAAAATTGTGCCGAAATGTTTT
TGATACGTACGAATACCTTGTATTAAAATTTTTTATGATTTCTGTGTATCACTTTTTTTTTGTGTTTTTC
GTTTAAACTCACCACAGTACAAAACAATAAAATATTTTTAAGACAATTTCAAATTGAGACCTTTCTCGTA
CTGACTTGACCGGCTGAATGAGGATTTCTACCTAGACGACCTACTTCTTACCATGACATTGAATGCAATG
CCACCTTTGATCTAAACTTACAAAAGTCCAAGGCTTGTTAGGATTGGTGTTTTGGAATTTAAGACCCTTG
TTAGTTTGCTTTTGAAATAGCACTGTCTTCTCTACCGGCTATAATTTTGAAACTCGCAGCTTGACTGGAA
ATTTAAAAAGTAATTCTGTGTAGGTAAAGGGTGTTTTAAAAGTGTGATGTGTTGAGCGTTGCGGCAACGA
CTGCTATTTATGTATATATTTTCAAAACTTATTGTTTTTGAAGTGTTTTAAATGGAGCTATCTGGCAACG
CTGCGCATAATCTTACACAAGCTTTTCTTAATCCATTTTTAAGTGAAATTTGTTTATACTCTTTCGGCAA
ATAATTGTTAAATCGCTTTAAGTGGGCTTACATCTGGATAAGTAATGAAAACCTGCATATTATAATATTA
AAACATATAATCCACTGTGCTTTCCCCGTGTGTGGCCATATACCTAAAAAAGTTTATTTTCGCAGAGCCC
CGCACGGTCACACTACGGTTCGGCGATTTTCGATTTTGGACAGTACTGATTGCAAGCGCACCGAAAGCAA
AATGGAGCTGGAGATTTTGAACGCGAAGAACAGCAAGCCGTACGGCAAGGTGAAGGTGCCCTCCGGCGCC
ACGCCCATCGGCGATCTGCGCGTCTAGAGATCCACTAGTGTCGACGATGTAGGTCACGGTCTCGAAGCCG
CGGTGCGGGTGCCAGGGCGTGCCCTTGGGCTCCCCGGGCGCGTACTCCACCTCACCCATCTGGTCCATCA
TGATGAACGGGTCGAGGTGGCGGTAGTTGATCCCGGCGAACGCGCGGCGCACCGGGAAGCCCTCGCCCTC
GAAACCGCTGGGCGCGGTGGTCACGGTGAGCACGGGACGTGCGACGGCGTCGGCGGGTGCGGATACGCGG
GGCAGCGTCAGCGGGTTCTCGACGGTCACGGCGGGCATGTCGACACTAGTTCTAGCCAGCTTTTGTTCCC
TTTAGTGAGGGTTAATTTCGAGCTTGGCGTAATCATGGTCATAGCTGTTTCCTGTGTGAAATTGTTATCC
GCTCACAATTCCACACAACATACGAGCCGGAAGCATAAAGTGTAAAGCCTGGGGTGCCTAATGAGTGAGC
TAACTCACATTAATTGCGTTGCGCTCACTGCCCGCTTTCCAGTCGGGAAACCTGTCGTGCCAGCTGCATT
AATGAATCGGCCAACGCGCGGGGAGAGGCGGTTTGCGTATTGGGCGCTCTTCCGCTTCCTCGCTCACTGA
CTCGCTGCGCTCGGTCGTTCGGCTGCGGCGAGCGGTATCAGCTCACTCAAAGGCGGTAATACGGTTATCC
ACAGAATCAGGGGATAACGCAGGAAAGAACATGTGAGCAAAAGGCCAGCAAAAGGCCAGGAACCGTAAAA
AGGCCGCGTTGCTGGCGTTTTTCCATAGGCTCCGCCCCCCTGACGAGCATCACAAAAATCGACGCTCAAG
TCAGAGGTGGCGAAACCCGACAGGACTATAAAGATACCAGGCGTTTCCCCCTGGAAGCTCCCTCGTGCGC
TCTCCTGTTCCGACCCTGCCGCTTACCGGATACCTGTCCGCCTTTCTCCCTTCGGGAAGCGTGGCGCTTT
CTCATAGCTCACGCTGTAGGTATCTCAGTTCGGTGTAGGTCGTTCGCTCCAAGCTGGGCTGTGTGCACGA
ACCCCCCGTTCAGCCCGACCGCTGCGCCTTATCCGGTAACTATCGTCTTGAGTCCAACCCGGTAAGACAC
GACTTATCGCCACTGGCAGCAGCCACTGGTAACAGGATTAGCAGAGCGAGGTATGTAGGCGGTGCTACAG
AGTTCTTGAAGTGGTGGCCTAACTACGGCTACACTAGAAGAACAGTATTTGGTATCTGCGCTCTGCTGAA
GCCAGTTACCTTCGGAAAAAGAGTTGGTAGCTCTTGATCCGGCAAACAAACCACCGCTGGTAGCGGTGGT
TTTTTTGTTTGCAAGCAGCAGATTACGCGCAGAAAAAAAGGATCTCAAGAAGATCCTTTGATCTTTTCTA
CGGGGTCTGACGCTCAGTGGAACGAAAACTCACGTTAAGGGATTTTGGTCATGAGATTATCAAAAAGGAT
CTTCACCTAGATCCTTTTAAATTAAAAATGAAGTTTTAAATCAATCTAAAGTATATATGAGTAAACTTGG
TCTGACAGTTACCAATGCTTAATCAGTGAGGCACCTATCTCAGCGATCTGTCTATTTCGTTCATCCATAG
TTGCCTGACTCCCCGTCGTGTAGATAACTACGATACGGGAGGGCTTACCATCTGGCCCCAGTGCTGCAAT
GATACCGCGAGACCCACGCTCACCGGCTCCAGATTTATCAGCAATAAACCAGCCAGCCGGAAGGGCCGAG
CGCAGAAGTGGTCCTGCAACTTTATCCGCCTCCATCCAGTCTATTAATTGTTGCCGGGAAGCTAGAGTAA
GTAGTTCGCCAGTTAATAGTTTGCGCAACGTTGTTGCCATTGCTACAGGCATCGTGGTGTCACGCTCGTC
GTTTGGTATGGCTTCATTCAGCTCCGGTTCCCAACGATCAAGGCGAGTTACATGATCCCCCATGTTGTGC
AAAAAAGCGGTTAGCTCCTTCGGTCCTCCGATCGTTGTCAGAAGTAAGTTGGCCGCAGTGTTATCACTCA
TGGTTATGGCAGCACTGCATAATTCTCTTACTGTCATGCCATCCGTAAGATGCTTTTCTGTGACTGGTGA
GTACTCAACCAAGTCATTCTGAGAATAGTGTATGCGGCGACCGAGTTGCTCTTGCCCGGCGTCAATACGG
GATAATACCGCGCCACATAGCAGAACTTTAAAAGTGCTCATCATTGGAAAACGTTCTTCGGGGCGAAAAC
TCTCAAGGATCTTACCGCTGTTGAGATCCAGTTCGATGTAACCCACTCGTGCACCCAACTGATCTTCAGC
ATCTTTTACTTTCACCAGCGTTTCTGGGTGAGCAAAAACAGGAAGGCAAAATGCCGCAAAAAAGGGAATA
AGGGCGACACGGAAATGTTGAATACTCATACTCTTCCTTTTTCAATATTATTGAAGCATTTATCAGGGTT
ATTGTCTCATGAGCGGATACATATTTGAATGTATTTAGAAAAATAAACAAATAGGGGTTCCGCGCACATT
TCCCCGAAAAGTGCCACCT
