>Addgene plasmid #160239 | 908G | depositor partial sequence | sequence record 310299 | PipO (3x)
GCGCTATTTTCATTCAGGCTCCTTGTACGGTGTACGGGAAGATACTCGTACACCGTACAAGAGATTCCCA
TACGCTGTACAGCGCTATTTGGATCCATGCGGCC
